>Addgene plasmid #8520 | HOXB1 (human) HIS-tag pET | addgene partial sequence | sequence record 17349 | T7 5'-TAATACGACTCACTATAGGG-3'
AATATTTTGTTTACTTTAGAAGGAGATATACCATGGGCAGCAGCCATCATCATCATCATCACAGCAGCGG
CCTGGTGCCGCGCGGCAGCCATATGGCTAGCATGACTGGTGGACAGCAAATGGGTCGCGGATCCATGGAC
TATAATAGGATGAACTCCTTCTTAGAGTACCCACTCTGTAACCGGGGACCCAGCGCCTACAGCGCCCACA
GCGCCCCAACCTCCTTTCCCCCAAGCTCGGCTCAGGCGGTTGACAGCTATGCAAGCGAGGGCCGCTACGG
TGGGGGGCTGTCCAGCCCTGCGTTTCAGCAGAACTCCGGCTATCCCGCCCAGCAGCCGCCTTCGACCCTG
GGGGTGCCCTTCCCCAGCTCCGCGCCCTCGGGGTATGCTCCTGCCGCCTGCAGCCCCAGCTACGGGCCTT
CTCAGTACTACCCTCTGGGTCAATCAGAAGGAGACGGAGGCTATTTTCATCCCTCGAGCTACGGGGCCCA
GCTAGGGGGCTTGTCCGATGGCTACGGAGCAGGTGGAGCCGGTCCGGGGCCATATCCTCCGCAGCATCCC
CCTTATGGGAACGAGCAGACCGCGAGCTTTGCACCGGCCTATGCTGATCTCCTCTCCGAGGACAAGGAAA
CACCCTGCCCTTCAGAACCTAACACCCCCACGGCCCGGACCTTCGACTGGATGAAGGTTAAGAGAAACCC
ACCCAAGACAGCGAAGGTGTCAGAGCCAGGCCTGGGCTCGCCCAGTGGCCTCCGCACCAACTTCACCACA
AGGCAGCTGACAGAACTGGAAAAGGAGTTCCATTTCAACAAGTACCTGAGCCGGGCCCGGAGGGTGGAGA
TTGCCGCCACCCTGGAGCTCAATGAAC
