[The description below was written by a language model from this plasmid's Addgene catalogue record.]
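Description:
HOXB1 (human) HIS-tag pET is a bacterial expression plasmid built on the Novagen pET28a backbone (about 5.4 kb without insert) for producing recombinant human HOXB1 protein in E. coli. It carries kanamycin resistance for selection, and the record lists it as high copy and propagated in a standard cloning strain (DH5alpha). No feature table accompanies the entry, so the details of the regulatory elements come from what is generally known about the pET28a backbone. In that system, transcription of the insert is driven by a T7 promoter under lac operator control, so protein is normally produced in a host that supplies T7 RNA polymerase rather than in the cloning strain.

The insert is a 906 bp human HOXB1 coding fragment (also known as HOX2I or Hox-2.9), amplified by PCR from a cDNA clone and placed between the BamHI and HindIII sites of the polylinker, both of which remain intact. Cloning at these sites puts the homeobox protein in frame with the backbone-encoded N-terminal His tag and T7 epitope tag. The His tag allows purification by immobilised metal affinity chromatography, and the T7 tag allows detection with an anti-tag antibody. The insert can be sequenced from the T7 promoter primer site.

The associated publication examined how stably different Hox homeodomain proteins form complexes with Pbx and DNA. This suggests the construct was made to supply tagged HOXB1 protein for in vitro DNA-binding and cofactor-interaction studies, although the record does not state a specific use.
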