Addgene plasmid #8520: HOXB1 (human) HIS-tag pET
Depositing lab: Corey Largman. Depositing organization: San Francisco VA Health Care System. Publication: Hox homeodomain proteins exhibit selective complex stabilities with Pbx and DNA. Shen WF, Chang CP, Rozenfeld S, Sauvageau G, Humphries RK, Lu M, Lawrence HJ, Cleary ML, Largman C. Nucleic Acids Res 1996 Mar 1;24(5):898-906. 10.1093/nar/24.5.898 PubMed 8600458.
Backbone
  Vector backbone: pET28a
  Backbone manufacturer: Novagen
  Backbone size w/o insert (bp): 5400
  Vector type: Bacterial Expression
Growth in bacteria
  Bacterial resistance: Kanamycin, 50 μg/mL
  Growth temperature: 37°C
  Growth strain: DH5alpha
  Copy number: High Copy
Gene/Insert
  Gene/Insert name: HOXB1 (alt names: HOX2I; HOX2.9)
  Species: H. sapiens (human)
  Insert size (bp): 906
  Mutation: PCR from cDNA clone
  Entrez Gene: HOXB1 (a.k.a. HCFP3, HOX2, HOX2I, Hox-2.9)
  Tag / fusion protein: T7 (N terminal on backbone); His (N terminal on backbone)
  Cloning method: Restriction Enzyme; 5′ cloning site BamHI (not destroyed); 3′ cloning site HindIII (not destroyed)
  Sequencing primers: 5′ T7
Resource information
  A portion of this plasmid was derived from a plasmid made by: Edoardo Boncinelli
Terms and licenses: Academic/Nonprofit Terms; Industry Terms: Not Available to Industry
How to cite: HOXB1 (human) HIS-tag pET was a gift from Corey Largman (Addgene plasmid # 8520 ; http://n2t.net/addgene:8520 ; RRID:Addgene_8520)
